Addgene plasmid #205973: pHS1860
Depositing lab: Feng Zhang. Publication: Uncovering the functional diversity of rare CRISPR-Cas systems with deep terascale clustering. Altae-Tran H, Kannan S, Suberski AJ, Mears KS, Demircioglu FE, Moeller L, Kocalar S, Oshiro R, Makarova KS, Macrae RK, Koonin EV, Zhang F. Science. 2023 Nov 24;382(6673):eadi1910. doi: 10.1126/science.adi1910. Epub 2023 Nov 23. PubMed 37995242.
Backbone
  Vector backbone: pcDNA3.1(+)
  Vector type: Mammalian Expression
  Selectable markers: Neomycin (select with G418)
Growth in bacteria
  Bacterial resistance: Ampicillin, 100 μg/mL
  Growth temperature: 37°C
  Growth strain: NEB Stable
  Copy number: High Copy
Gene/Insert
  Gene/Insert name: Cas6/Csy4 from JAGBLH010000220, Cas8-HNH
  Species: Selenomonas sp. isolate RGIG9219 Water_deer_Rumen (MAG), JAGBLH010000220
  Promoter: CMV
  Tag / fusion protein: FLAG-SV40 NLS (N terminal on insert)
  Cloning method: Gibson Cloning
Terms and licenses: Academic/Nonprofit Terms; Industry Terms: Not Available to Industry
How to cite: pHS1860 was a gift from Feng Zhang (Addgene plasmid # 205973 ; http://n2t.net/addgene:205973 ; RRID:Addgene_205973)
