[The description below was written by a language model from this plasmid's Addgene catalogue record and pLannotate feature annotations shown in this document.]
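Description:
pHS1860 is a mammalian expression plasmid built on the pcDNA3.1(+) backbone, carrying a CRISPR-associated Cas6/Csy4 gene from a Selenomonas sp. metagenome-assembled genome recovered from water deer rumen. The insert name pairs Cas6/Csy4 with "Cas8-HNH", which appears to identify the parent locus, a system with an HNH-domain-bearing Cas8, rather than a second gene on this plasmid. In the 5,986 nt sequence, the unannotated gap between the T7 promoter and the bGH polyadenylation signal is only about 700 nt. That is enough for a small Cas6-type protein with its tags but not for an additional Cas8. The feature table does not annotate the insert itself, so this reading is an inference.

Expression is driven by the human CMV immediate early enhancer and promoter and terminated by the bGH poly(A) signal. The T7 promoter upstream of the coding region is a standard backbone element that also permits in vitro transcription. The protein carries an N-terminal FLAG epitope for detection or immunoprecipitation and an SV40 nuclear localisation signal to direct it to the nucleus. A separate SV40 promoter–neo–SV40 poly(A) cassette provides G418 selection in mammalian cells. In E. coli the plasmid is maintained at high copy by a ColE1/pUC-type origin with ampicillin resistance (bla), and an f1 origin is also present. Short hits such as the HIV-1 LTR, ble, lacI and bom fragments are likely backbone remnants or annotation artefacts.

Cas6/Csy4 family proteins are generally endoribonucleases that process precursor CRISPR RNA into mature guides. This plasmid probably supplies that component when the Cas8-HNH system is reconstituted in mammalian cells, likely alongside companion plasmids, as part of a study of rare CRISPR-Cas systems.
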