Features (pLannotate 1.2.2; 19 found; start..end, strand, type, name):
    850..954     -  promoter       AmpR promoter: bla
   1013..1065    -  misc_feature   bom (fragment): basis of mobility region from pBR322
   1220..1599    +  enhancer       CMV enhancer: human cytomegalovirus immediate early enhancer
   1600..1803    +  promoter       CMV promoter: human cytomegalovirus (CMV) immediate early promoter
   1799..1832    +  LTR            5' LTR (truncated) (fragment): truncated 5' long terminal repeat (LTR) from HIV-1
   1848..1866    +  promoter       T7 promoter: promoter for bacteriophage T7 RNA polymerase
   2568..2792    +  polyA_signal   bGH poly(A) signal: bovine growth hormone polyadenylation signal
   2796..2817    +  promoter       SV40 promoter (fragment): SV40 enhancer and early promoter
   2838..3266    +  rep_origin     f1 ori (sequence partly withheld): f1 bacteriophage origin of replication; arrow indicates direction of (+) strand synthesis
   3280..3609    +  promoter       SV40 promoter: SV40 enhancer and early promoter
   3676..4467    +  CDS            neo: KKA2_KLEPN - Also known as kan, nptII. Experimental evidence at protein level: Swiss-Prot protein existence level 1. Resistance to kanamycin, neomycin, paromomycin, ribostamycin, butirosin and gentamicin B. From Klebsiella pneumoniae.
   4491..4649    +  CDS            ble (fragment): BLE_KLEPN - Experimental evidence at protein level: Swiss-Prot protein existence level 1. Binding protein with a strong affinity to the bleomycin family of antibiotics. Binds to CL990; an antimitotic-antibiotic compound. From Klebsiella pneumoniae.
   4644..4765    +  polyA_signal   SV40 poly(A) signal: SV40 polyadenylation signal
   4838..4854    -  protein_bind   lac operator: The lac repressor binds to the lac operator to inhibit transcription in E. coli. This inhibition can be relieved by adding lactose or isopropyl-β-D-thiogalactopyranoside (IPTG). lac repressor encoded by lacI
   4862..4892    -  promoter       lac promoter: promoter for the E. coli lac operon
   4907..4928    -  protein_bind   CAP binding site: CAP binding activates transcription in the presence of cAMP. E. coli catabolite activator protein
   4941..5033    -  CDS            lacI (fragment): lac repressor; lacI; The lac repressor binds to the lac operator to inhibit transcription in E. coli. This inhibition can be relieved by adding lactose or isopropyl-β-D-thiogalactopyranoside (IPTG).
   5216..5804    -  rep_origin     ori: high-copy-number ColE1/pMB1/pBR322/pUC origin of replication
   5975..849     -  CDS            AmpR (across the origin): β-lactamase; bla; confers resistance to ampicillin, carbenicillin, and related antibiotics
>Addgene plasmid #205973 | pHS1860 | addgene full sequence | sequence record 416241 | Addgene NGS Result
AATCAGTGAGGCACCTATCTCAGCGATCTGTCTATTTCGTTCATCCATAGTTGCCTGACTCCCCGTCGTG
TAGATAACTACGATACGGGAGGGCTTACCATCTGGCCCCAGTGCTGCAATGATACCGCGAGACCCACGCT
CACCGGCTCCAGATTTATCAGCAATAAACCAGCCAGCCGGAAGGGCCGAGCGCAGAAGTGGTCCTGCAAC
TTTATCCGCCTCCATCCAGTCTATTAATTGTTGCCGGGAAGCTAGAGTAAGTAGTTCGCCAGTTAATAGT
TTGCGCAACGTTGTTGCCATTGCTACAGGCATCGTGGTGTCACGCTCGTCGTTTGGTATGGCTTCATTCA
GCTCCGGTTCCCAACGATCAAGGCGAGTTACATGATCCCCCATGTTGTGCAAAAAAGCGGTTAGCTCCTT
CGGTCCTCCGATCGTTGTCAGAAGTAAGTTGGCCGCAGTGTTATCACTCATGGTTATGGCAGCACTGCAT
AATTCTCTTACTGTCATGCCATCCGTAAGATGCTTTTCTGTGACTGGTGAGTACTCAACCAAGTCATTCT
GAGAATAGTGTATGCGGCGACCGAGTTGCTCTTGCCCGGCGTCAATACGGGATAATACCGCGCCACATAG
CAGAACTTTAAAAGTGCTCATCATTGGAAAACGTTCTTCGGGGCGAAAACTCTCAAGGATCTTACCGCTG
TTGAGATCCAGTTCGATGTAACCCACTCGTGCACCCAACTGATCTTCAGCATCTTTTACTTTCACCAGCG
TTTCTGGGTGAGCAAAAACAGGAAGGCAAAATGCCGCAAAAAAGGGAATAAGGGCGACACGGAAATGTTG
AATACTCATACTCTTCCTTTTTCAATATTATTGAAGCATTTATCAGGGTTATTGTCTCATGAGCGGATAC
ATATTTGAATGTATTTAGAAAAATAAACAAATAGGGGTTCCGCGCACATTTCCCCGAAAAGTGCCACCTG
ACGTCGACGGATCGGGAGATCTCCCGATCCCCTATGGTGCACTCTCAGTACAATCTGCTCTGATGCCGCA
TAGTTAAGCCAGTATCTGCTCCCTGCTTGTGTGTTGGAGGTCGCTGAGTAGTGCGCGAGCAAAATTTAAG
CTACAACAAGGCAAGGCTTGACCGACAATTGCATGAAGAATCTGCTTAGGGTTAGGCGTTTTGCGCTGCT
TCGCGATGTACGGGCCAGATATACGCGTTGACATTGATTATTGACTAGTTATTAATAGTAATCAATTACG
GGGTCATTAGTTCATAGCCCATATATGGAGTTCCGCGTTACATAACTTACGGTAAATGGCCCGCCTGGCT
GACCGCCCAACGACCCCCGCCCATTGACGTCAATAATGACGTATGTTCCCATAGTAACGCCAATAGGGAC
TTTCCATTGACGTCAATGGGTGGAGTATTTACGGTAAACTGCCCACTTGGCAGTACATCAAGTGTATCAT
ATGCCAAGTACGCCCCCTATTGACGTCAATGACGGTAAATGGCCCGCCTGGCATTATGCCCAGTACATGA
CCTTATGGGACTTTCCTACTTGGCAGTACATCTACGTATTAGTCATCGCTATTACCATGGTGATGCGGTT
TTGGCAGTACATCAATGGGCGTGGATAGCGGTTTGACTCACGGGGATTTCCAAGTCTCCACCCCATTGAC
GTCAATGGGAGTTTGTTTTGGCACCAAAATCAACGGGACTTTCCAAAATGTCGTAACAACTCCGCCCCAT
TGACGCAAATGGGCGGTAGGCGTGTACGGTGGGAGGTCTATATAAGCAGAGCTCTCTGGCTAACTAGAGA
ACCCACTGCTTACTGGCTTATCGAAATTAATACGACTCACTATAGGGAGACCCAAGCTGGCTAGCGTTTA
AACTTAAGCTTGCCACCATGGACTATAAGGATGATGACGACAAGATGGCCGGATCTCCAAAAAAGAAACG
GAAGGTGGGATCC
[543 nt withheld, positions 1974-2516]
TGAGGCCGCTCGAGTCTAGAGGGCCCGTTTAAACCCGCTGATCAGCCTCGACTGTGCCTTCTAGTTGCCA
GCCATCTGTTGTTTGCCCCTCCCCCGTGCCTTCCTTGACCCTGGAAGGTGCCACTCCCACTGTCCTTTCC
TAATAAAATGAGGAAATTGCATCGCATTGTCTGAGTAGGTGTCATTCTATTCTGGGGGGTGGGGTGGGGC
AGGACAGCAAGGGGGAGGATTGGGAAGACAATAGCAGGCATGCTGGGGATGCGGTGGGCTCTATGGCTTC
TGAGGCGGAAAGAACCAGCTGGGGCTCTAGGGGGTATCCCC
[124 nt withheld, positions 2838-2961]
C
[91 nt withheld, positions 2963-3053]
A
[49 nt withheld, positions 3055-3103]
CCTTTGACGTTGGAGTCCACGTTCTTT
[37 nt withheld, positions 3131-3167]
ACCCTATCTCGGTCTATTCTTTTGATTTATAAGGGATTTTGCCGATTTCGGCCTATTGGTTAAAAAATGA
GCTGATTTAACAAAAATTTAACGCGAATTAATTCTGTGGAATGTGTGTCAGTTAGGGTGTGGAAAGTCCC
CAGGCTCCCCAGCAGGCAGAAGTATGCAAAGCATGCATCTCAATTAGTCAGCAACCAGGTGTGGAAAGTC
CCCAGGCTCCCCAGCAGGCAGAAGTATGCAAAGCATGCATCTCAATTAGTCAGCAACCATAGTCCCGCCC
CTAACTCCGCCCATCCCGCCCCTAACTCCGCCCAGTTCCGCCCATTCTCCGCCCCATGGCTGACTAATTT
TTTTTATTTATGCAGAGGCCGAGGCCGCCTCTGCCTCTGAGCTATTCCAGAAGTAGTGAGGAGGCTTTTT
TGGAGGCCTAGGCTTTTGCAAAAAGCTCCCGGGAGCTTGTATATCCATTTTCGGATCTGATCAAGAGACA
GGATGAGGATCGTTTCGCATGATTGAACAAGATGGATTGCACGCAGGTTCTCCGGCCGCTTGGGTGGAGA
GGCTATTCGGCTATGACTGGGCACAACAGACAATCGGCTGCTCTGATGCCGCCGTGTTCCGGCTGTCAGC
GCAGGGGCGCCCGGTTCTTTTTGTCAAGACCGACCTGTCCGGTGCCCTGAATGAACTGCAGGACGAGGCA
GCGCGGCTATCGTGGCTGGCCACGACGGGCGTTCCTTGCGCAGCTGTGCTCGACGTTGTCACTGAAGCGG
GAAGGGACTGGCTGCTATTGGGCGAAGTGCCGGGGCAGGATCTCCTGTCATCTCACCTTGCTCCTGCCGA
GAAAGTATCCATCATGGCTGATGCAATGCGGCGGCTGCATACGCTTGATCCGGCTACCTGCCCATTCGAC
CACCAAGCGAAACATCGCATCGAGCGAGCACGTACTCGGATGGAAGCCGGTCTTGTCGATCAGGATGATC
TGGACGAAGAGCATCAGGGGCTCGCGCCAGCCGAACTGTTCGCCAGGCTCAAGGCGCGCATGCCCGACGG
CGAGGATCTCGTCGTGACCCATGGCGATGCCTGCTTGCCGAATATCATGGTGGAAAATGGCCGCTTTTCT
GGATTCATCGACTGTGGCCGGCTGGGTGTGGCGGACCGCTATCAGGACATAGCGTTGGCTACCCGTGATA
TTGCTGAAGAGCTTGGCGGCGAATGGGCTGACCGCTTCCTCGTGCTTTACGGTATCGCCGCTCCCGATTC
GCAGCGCATCGCCTTCTATCGCCTTCTTGACGAGTTCTTCTGAGCGGGACTCTGGGGTTCGAAATGACCG
ACCAAGCGACGCCCAACCTGCCATCACGAGATTTCGATTCCACCGCCGCCTTCTATGAAAGGTTGGGCTT
CGGAATCGTTTTCCGGGACGCCGGCTGGATGATCCTCCAGCGCGGGGATCTCATGCTGGAGTTCTTCGCC
CACCCCAACTTGTTTATTGCAGCTTATAATGGTTACAAATAAAGCAATAGCATCACAAATTTCACAAATA
AAGCATTTTTTTCACTGCATTCTAGTTGTGGTTTGTCCAAACTCATCAATGTATCTTATCATGTCTGTAT
ACCGTCGACCTCTAGCTAGAGCTTGGCGTAATCATGGTCATAGCTGTTTCCTGTGTGAAATTGTTATCCG
CTCACAATTCCACACAACATACGAGCCGGAAGCATAAAGTGTAAAGCCTGGGGTGCCTAATGAGTGAGCT
AACTCACATTAATTGCGTTGCGCTCACTGCCCGCTTTCCAGTCGGGAAACCTGTCGTGCCAGCTGCATTA
ATGAATCGGCCAACGCGCGGGGAGAGGCGGTTTGCGTATTGGGCGCTCTTCCGCTTCCTCGCTCACTGAC
TCGCTGCGCTCGGTCGTTCGGCTGCGGCGAGCGGTATCAGCTCACTCAAAGGCGGTAATACGGTTATCCA
CAGAATCAGGGGATAACGCAGGAAAGAACATGTGAGCAAAAGGCCAGCAAAAGGCCAGGAACCGTAAAAA
GGCCGCGTTGCTGGCGTTTTTCCATAGGCTCCGCCCCCCTGACGAGCATCACAAAAATCGACGCTCAAGT
CAGAGGTGGCGAAACCCGACAGGACTATAAAGATACCAGGCGTTTCCCCCTGGAAGCTCCCTCGTGCGCT
CTCCTGTTCCGACCCTGCCGCTTACCGGATACCTGTCCGCCTTTCTCCCTTCGGGAAGCGTGGCGCTTTC
TCATAGCTCACGCTGTAGGTATCTCAGTTCGGTGTAGGTCGTTCGCTCCAAGCTGGGCTGTGTGCACGAA
CCCCCCGTTCAGCCCGACCGCTGCGCCTTATCCGGTAACTATCGTCTTGAGTCCAACCCGGTAAGACACG
ACTTATCGCCACTGGCAGCAGCCACTGGTAACAGGATTAGCAGAGCGAGGTATGTAGGCGGTGCTACAGA
GTTCTTGAAGTGGTGGCCTAACTACGGCTACACTAGAAGAACAGTATTTGGTATCTGCGCTCTGCTGAAG
CCAGTTACCTTCGGAAAAAGAGTTGGTAGCTCTTGATCCGGCAAACAAACCACCGCTGGTAGCGGTGGTT
TTTTTGTTTGCAAGCAGCAGATTACGCGCAGAAAAAAAGGATCTCAAGAAGATCCTTTGATCTTTTCTAC
GGGGTCTGACGCTCAGTGGAACGAAAACTCACGTTAAGGGATTTTGGTCATGAGATTATCAAAAAGGATC
TTCACCTAGATCCTTTTAAATTAAAAATGAAGTTTTAAATCAATCTAAAGTATATATGAGTAAACTTGGT
CTGACAGTTACCAATGCTT
